Addgene plasmid #170427: plenti6-SLC7A11/xCT-V5
Purpose: Eepresses SLC7A11 (also named xCT) in mammalian cells
Depositing lab: Boyi Gan. Depositing organization: University of Texas MD Anderson Cancer Center. Publication: The glutamate/cystine antiporter SLC7A11/xCT enhances cancer cell dependency on glucose by exporting glutamate. Koppula P, Zhang Y, Shi J, Li W, Gan B. J Biol Chem. 2017 Aug 25;292(34):14240-14249. doi: 10.1074/jbc.M117.798405. Epub 2017 Jun 19. PubMed 28630042.
Backbone
  Vector backbone: plenti6.3-V5
  Backbone size w/o insert (bp): 8687
  Total vector size (bp): 10190
  Vector type: Mammalian Expression, Lentiviral
  Selectable markers: Blasticidin
Growth in bacteria
  Bacterial resistance: Ampicillin, 100 μg/mL
  Growth temperature: 37°C
  Growth strain: NEB Stable
  Copy number: Unknown
Gene/Insert
  Gene/Insert name: solute carrier family 7 member 11 (alt name: Cystine/glutamate transporter)
  Species: H. sapiens (human)
  Insert size (bp): 1503
  GenBank ID: NM_014331
  Entrez Gene: SLC7A11 (a.k.a. CCBR1, xCT)
  Tag / fusion protein: V5 (C terminal on insert)
  Cloning method: Gateway Cloning
  Sequencing primers: 5′ ATGCAGTGGCAGTGACCTTT; 3′ GGCAACAAAGATCGGAACTG
Terms and licenses: Academic/Nonprofit Terms; Industry Terms: Not Available to Industry
How to cite: plenti6-SLC7A11/xCT-V5 was a gift from Boyi Gan (Addgene plasmid # 170427 ; http://n2t.net/addgene:170427 ; RRID:Addgene_170427)
