[The description below was written by a language model from this plasmid's Addgene catalogue record and pLannotate feature annotations shown in this document.]
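Description:
plenti6-SLC7A11/xCT-V5 is a third-generation-style, self-inactivating HIV-1 lentiviral expression plasmid built on the plenti6.3-V5 backbone for expressing human SLC7A11 (xCT), the cystine/glutamate antiporter, in mammalian cells. It is propagated in E. coli through a high-copy ColE1/pUC origin with ampicillin resistance (AmpR), and also carries an f1 origin, an SV40 origin and leftover lac/T3/T7 cloning-vector elements that play no part in expression of the payload. The catalogue lists a total size of 10,190 bp, whereas the sequenced record used for annotation is 9,235 nt. The reason for this discrepancy is not stated.

The viral genome is transcribed from an RSV promoter joined to a truncated 5' LTR, which makes packaging Tat-independent. This is followed by the Ψ packaging signal with a gag fragment, the RRE for Rev-dependent nuclear export, and the cPPT/CTS, which aids nuclear import in target cells. The CMV enhancer/promoter drives the 1,503 bp SLC7A11 coding sequence, which was introduced by Gateway recombination and is flanked by attB1 and attB2 sites. A V5 epitope tag lies downstream of attB2 to give a C-terminal fusion for detection, and a WPRE enhances transcript stability and expression. A second cassette uses the SV40 promoter (with the bacterial EM7 promoter) to express blasticidin S deaminase, allowing blasticidin selection of transduced cells. The ΔU3 3' LTR inactivates LTR promoter activity after integration, and an SV40 poly(A) signal follows. The construct is suited to transient transfection or to producing lentivirus for stable SLC7A11 overexpression. The associated work examined how this transporter affects the dependence of cancer cells on glucose.
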