Features (pLannotate 1.2.2; 32 found; start..end, strand, type, name):
      1..181     +  LTR            5' LTR (truncated): truncated 5' long terminal repeat (LTR) from HIV-1
    228..353     +  misc_feature   HIV-1 Ψ: packaging signal of human immunodeficiency virus type 1
    337..700     +  CDS            HIV-1 gag (fragment): gag protein from human immunodeficiency virus 1; gag
    846..1079    +  misc_feature   RRE: The Rev response element (RRE) of HIV-1 allows for Rev-dependent mRNA export from the nucleus to the cytoplasm.
   1456..1556    +  CDS            Rev (fragment): human immunodeficiency virus 1 (HIV-1) Rev protein; rev; enhances nuclear export of unspliced and incompletely spliced viral mRNAs
   1575..1692    +  misc_feature   cPPT/CTS: central polypurine tract and central termination sequence of HIV-1
   1715..2018    +  enhancer       CMV enhancer: human cytomegalovirus immediate early enhancer
   2019..2222    +  promoter       CMV promoter: human cytomegalovirus (CMV) immediate early promoter
   2340..2357    +  protein_bind   attB1 (fragment): mutant version of attB; core recombination site for the Gateway® BP reaction BP Clonase™
   2363..3865    +  CDS            SLC7A11: XCT_HUMAN - Experimental evidence at protein level: Swiss-Prot protein existence level 1. Sodium-independent, high-affinity exchange of anionic amino acids with high specificity for anionic form of cystine and glutamate. From Homo sapiens (Human).
   3868..3891    -  protein_bind   attB2: mutant version of attB; recombination site for the Gateway® BP reaction BP Clonase™
   3944..3985    +  CDS            V5 tag: epitope tag from simian virus 5
   4009..4597    +  misc_feature   WPRE: woodchuck hepatitis virus posttranscriptional regulatory element
   4612..4928    +  promoter       SV40 promoter: SV40 enhancer and early promoter
   4976..5023    +  promoter       EM7 promoter: synthetic bacterial promoter&nbsp
   5042..5440    +  CDS            BSD: blasticidin S deaminase; Aspergillus terreus BSD; confers resistance to blasticidin
   5457..5525    +  CDS            nef (fragment): NEF_HV1Z2 - Experimental evidence at protein level: Swiss-Prot protein existence level 1. Extracellular Nef protein targets CD4(+) T-lymphocytes for apoptosis by interacting with CXCR4 surface receptors. From Human immunodeficiency virus type 1 group M subtype D (isolate Z2/CDC-Z34) (HIV-1).
   5527..5760    +  LTR            3' LTR (ΔU3): self-inactivating 3' long terminal repeat (LTR) from HIV-1
   5832..5953    +  polyA_signal   SV40 poly(A) signal: SV40 polyadenylation signal
   5993..6128    +  rep_origin     SV40 ori: SV40 origin of replication
   6149..6167    -  promoter       T7 promoter: promoter for bacteriophage T7 RNA polymerase
   6175..6330    +  CDS            lacZα (fragment): LacZα fragment of β-galactosidase; lacZ fragment
   6335..6763    +  rep_origin     f1 ori (sequence partly withheld): f1 bacteriophage origin of replication; arrow indicates direction of (+) strand synthesis
   6816..6920    +  promoter       AmpR promoter: bla
   6921..7781    +  CDS            AmpR: β-lactamase; bla; confers resistance to ampicillin, carbenicillin, and related antibiotics
   7952..8540    +  rep_origin     ori: high-copy-number ColE1/pMB1/pBR322/pUC origin of replication
   8723..8815    +  CDS            lacI (fragment): lac repressor; lacI; The lac repressor binds to the lac operator to inhibit transcription in E. coli. This inhibition can be relieved by adding lactose or isopropyl-β-D-thiogalactopyranoside (IPTG).
   8828..8849    +  protein_bind   CAP binding site: CAP binding activates transcription in the presence of cAMP. E. coli catabolite activator protein
   8864..8894    +  promoter       lac promoter: promoter for the E. coli lac operon
   8902..8918    +  protein_bind   lac operator: The lac repressor binds to the lac operator to inhibit transcription in E. coli. This inhibition can be relieved by adding lactose or isopropyl-β-D-thiogalactopyranoside (IPTG). lac repressor encoded by lacI
   8963..8981    +  promoter       T3 promoter: promoter for bacteriophage T3 RNA polymerase
   9009..9235    +  promoter       RSV promoter: Rous sarcoma virus enhancer/promoter
>Addgene plasmid #170427 | plenti6-SLC7A11/xCT-V5 | addgene full sequence | sequence record 333690 | Addgene NGS Result
GGGTCTCTCTGGTTAGACCAGATCTGAGCCTGGGAGCTCTCTGGCTAACTAGGGAACCCACTGCTTAAGC
CTCAATAAAGCTTGCCTTGAGTGCTTCAAGTAGTGTGTGCCCGTCTGTTGTGTGACTCTGGTAACTAGAG
ATCCCTCAGACCCTTTTAGTCAGTGTGGAAAATCTCTAGCAGTGGCGCCCGAACAGGGACTTGAAAGCGA
AAGGGAAACCAGAGGAGCTCTCTCGACGCAGGACTCGGCTTGCTGAAGCGCGCACGGCAAGAGGCGAGGG
GCGGCGACTGGTGAGTACGCCAAAAATTTTGACTAGCGGAGGCTAGAAGGAGAGAGATGGGTGCGAGAGC
GTCAGTATTAAGCGGGGGAGAATTAGATCGCGATGGGAAAAAATTCGGTTAAGGCCAGGGGGAAAGAAAA
AATATAAATTAAAACATATAGTATGGGCAAGCAGGGAGCTAGAACGATTCGCAGTTAATCCTGGCCTGTT
AGAAACATCAGAAGGCTGTAGACAAATACTGGGACAGCTACAACCATCCCTTCAGACAGGATCAGAAGAA
CTTAGATCATTATATAATACAGTAGCAACCCTCTATTGTGTGCATCAAAGGATAGAGATAAAAGACACCA
AGGAAGCTTTAGACAAGATAGAGGAAGAGCAAAACAAAAGTAAGACCACCGCACAGCAAGCGGCCGCTGA
TCTTCAGACCTGGAGGAGGAGATATGAGGGACAATTGGAGAAGTGAATTATATAAATATAAAGTAGTAAA
AATTGAACCATTAGGAGTAGCACCCACCAAGGCAAAGAGAAGAGTGGTGCAGAGAGAAAAAAGAGCAGTG
GGAATAGGAGCTTTGTTCCTTGGGTTCTTGGGAGCAGCAGGAAGCACTATGGGCGCAGCGTCAATGACGC
TGACGGTACAGGCCAGACAATTATTGTCTGGTATAGTGCAGCAGCAGAACAATTTGCTGAGGGCTATTGA
GGCGCAACAGCATCTGTTGCAACTCACAGTCTGGGGCATCAAGCAGCTCCAGGCAAGAATCCTGGCTGTG
GAAAGATACCTAAAGGATCAACAGCTCCTGGGGATTTGGGGTTGCTCTGGAAAACTCATTTGCACCACTG
CTGTGCCTTGGAATGCTAGTTGGAGTAATAAATCTCTGGAACAGATTTGGAATCACACGACCTGGATGGA
GTGGGACAGAGAAATTAACAATTACACAAGCTTAATACACTCCTTAATTGAAGAATCGCAAAACCAGCAA
GAAAAGAATGAACAAGAATTATTGGAATTAGATAAATGGGCAAGTTTGTGGAATTGGTTTAACATAACAA
ATTGGCTGTGGTATATAAAATTATTCATAATGATAGTAGGAGGCTTGGTAGGTTTAAGAATAGTTTTTGC
TGTACTTTCTATAGTGAATAGAGTTAGGCAGGGATATTCACCATTATCGTTTCAGACCCACCTCCCAACC
CCGAGGGGACCCGACAGGCCCGAAGGAATAGAAGAAGAAGGTGGAGAGAGAGACAGAGACAGATCCATTC
GATTAGTGAACGGATCTCGACGGTATCGGTTAACTTTTAAAAGAAAAGGGGGGATTGGGGGGTACAGTGC
AGGGGAAAGAATAGTAGACATAATAGCAACAGACATACAAACTAAAGAATTACAAAAACAAATTACAAAA
ATTCAAAATTTTATCGATAAGCTTGGGAGTTCCGCGTTACATAACTTACGGTAAATGGCCCGCCTGGCTG
ACCGCCCAACGACCCCCGCCCATTGACGTCAATAATGACGTATGTTCCCATAGTAACGCCAATAGGGACT
TTCCATTGACGTCAATGGGTGGAGTATTTACGGTAAACTGCCCACTTGGCAGTACATCAAGTGTATCATA
TGCCAAGTACGCCCCCTATTGACGTCAATGACGGTAAATGGCCCGCCTGGCATTATGCCCAGTACATGAC
CTTATGGGACTTTCCTACTTGGCAGTACATCTACGTATTAGTCATCGCTATTACCATGGTGATGCGGTTT
TGGCAGTACATCAATGGGCGTGGATAGCGGTTTGACTCACGGGGATTTCCAAGTCTCCACCCCATTGACG
TCAATGGGAGTTTGTTTTGGCACCAAAATCAACGGGACTTTCCAAAATGTCGTAACAACTCCGCCCCATT
GACGCAAATGGGCGGTAGGCGTGTACGGTGGGAGGTCTATATAAGCAGAGCTCGTTTAGTGAACCGTCAG
ATCGCCTGGAGACGCCATCCACGCTGTTTTGACCTCCATAGAAGACACCGACTCTAGAGGATCCACTAGT
CCAGTGTGGTGGAATTCTGCAGATATCAACAAGTTTGTACAAAAAAGTTGGCATGGTCAGAAAGCCTGTT
GTGTCCACCATCTCCAAAGGAGGTTACCTGCAGGGAAATGTTAACGGGAGGCTGCCTTCCCTGGGCAACA
AGGAGCCACCTGGGCAGGAGAAAGTGCAGCTGAAGAGGAAAGTCACTTTACTGAGGGGAGTCTCCATTAT
CATTGGCACCATCATTGGAGCAGGAATCTTCATCTCTCCTAAGGGCGTGCTCCAGAACACGGGCAGCGTG
GGCATGTCTCTGACCATCTGGACGGTGTGTGGGGTCCTGTCACTATTTGGAGCTTTGTCTTATGCTGAAT
TGGGAACAACTATAAAGAAATCTGGAGGTCATTACACATATATTTTGGAAGTCTTTGGTCCATTACCAGC
TTTTGTACGAGTCTGGGTGGAACTCCTCATAATACGCCCTGCAGCTACTGCTGTGATATCCCTGGCATTT
GGACGCTACATTCTGGAACCATTTTTTATTCAATGTGAAATCCCTGAACTTGCGATCAAGCTCATTACAG
CTGTGGGCATAACTGTAGTGATGGTCCTAAATAGCATGAGTGTCAGCTGGAGCGCCCGGATCCAGATTTT
CTTAACCTTTTGCAAGCTCACAGCAATTCTGATAATTATAGTCCCTGGAGTTATGCAGCTAATTAAAGGT
CAAACGCAGAACTTTAAAGACGCCTTTTCAGGAAGAGATTCAAGTATTACGCGGTTGCCACTGGCTTTTT
ATTATGGAATGTATGCATATGCTGGCTGGTTTTACCTCAACTTTGTTACTGAAGAAGTAGAAAACCCTGA
AAAAACCATTCCCCTTGCAATATGTATATCCATGGCCATTGTCACCATTGGCTATGTGCTGACAAATGTG
GCCTACTTTACGACCATTAATGCTGAGGAGCTGCTGCTTTCAAATGCAGTGGCAGTGACCTTTTCTGAGC
GGCTACTGGGAAATTTCTCATTAGCAGTTCCGATCTTTGTTGCCCTCTCCTGCTTTGGCTCCATGAACGG
TGGTGTGTTTGCTGTCTCCAGGTTATTCTATGTTGCGTCTCGAGAGGGTCACCTTCCAGAAATCCTCTCC
ATGATTCATGTCCGCAAGCACACTCCTCTACCAGCTGTTATTGTTTTGCACCCTTTGACAATGATAATGC
TCTTCTCTGGAGACCTCGACAGTCTTTTGAATTTCCTCAGTTTTGCCAGGTGGCTTTTTATTGGGCTGGC
AGTTGCTGGGCTGATTTATCTTCGATACAAATGCCCAGATATGCATCGTCCTTTCAAGGTGCCACTGTTC
ATCCCAGCTTTGTTTTCCTTCACATGCCTCTTCATGGTTGCCCTTTCCCTCTATTCGGACCCATTTAGTA
CAGGGATTGGCTTCGTCATCACTCTGACTGGAGTCCCTGCGTATTATCTCTTTATTATATGGGACAAGAA
ACCCAGGTGGTTTAGAATAATGTCAGAGAAAATAACCAGAACATTACAAATAATACTGGAAGTTGTACCA
GAAGAAGATAAGTTATGCCCAACTTTCTTGTACAAAGTGGTTGATATCCAGCACAGTGGCGGCCGCTCGA
GTCTAGAGGGCCCGCGGTTCGAAGGTAAGCCTATCCCTAACCCTCTCCTCGGTCTCGATTCTACGCGTAC
CGGTTAGTAATGATCGACAATCAACCTCTGGATTACAAAATTTGTGAAAGATTGACTGGTATTCTTAACT
ATGTTGCTCCTTTTACGCTATGTGGATACGCTGCTTTAATGCCTTTGTATCATGCTATTGCTTCCCGTAT
GGCTTTCATTTTCTCCTCCTTGTATAAATCCTGGTTGCTGTCTCTTTATGAGGAGTTGTGGCCCGTTGTC
AGGCAACGTGGCGTGGTGTGCACTGTGTTTGCTGACGCAACCCCCACTGGTTGGGGCATTGCCACCACCT
GTCAGCTCCTTTCCGGGACTTTCGCTTTCCCCCTCCCTATTGCCACGGCGGAACTCATCGCCGCCTGCCT
TGCCCGCTGCTGGACAGGGGCTCGGCTGTTGGGCACTGACAATTCCGTGGTGTTGTCGGGGAAGCTGACG
TCCTTTCCATGGCTGCTCGCCTGTGTTGCCACCTGGATTCTGCGCGGGACGTCCTTCTGCTACGTCCCTT
CGGCCCTCAATCCAGCGGACCTTCCTTCCCGCGGCCTGCTGCCGGCTCTGCGGCCTCTTCCGCGTCTTCG
CCTTCGCCCTCAGACGAGTCGGATCTCCCTTTGGGCCGCCTCCCCGCCTGGCGATGGTACCGGTGTGGAA
AGTCCCCAGGCTCCCCAGCAGGCAGAAGTATGCAAAGCATGCATCTCAATTAGTCAGCAACCAGGTGTGG
AAAGTCCCCAGGCTCCCCAGCAGGCAGAAGTATGCAAAGCATGCATCTCAATTAGTCAGCAACCATAGTC
CCGCCCCTAACTCCGCCCATCCCGCCCCTAACTCCGCCCAGTTCCGCCCATTCTCCGCCCCATGGCTGAC
TAATTTTTTTTATTTATGCAGAGGCCGAGGCCGCCTCTGCCTCTGAGCTATTCCAGAAGTAGTGAGGAGG
CTTTTTTGGAGGCCTAGGCTTTTGCAAAAAGCTCCCGGGAGCTTGTATATCCATTTTCGGATCTGATCAG
CACGTGTTGACAATTAATCATCGGCATAGTATATCGGCATAGTATAATACGACAAGGTGAGGAACTAAAC
CATGGCCAAGCCTTTGTCTCAAGAAGAATCCACCCTCATTGAAAGAGCAACGGCTACAATCAACAGCATC
CCCATCTCTGAAGACTACAGCGTCGCCAGCGCAGCTCTCTCTAGCGACGGCCGCATCTTCACTGGTGTCA
ATGTATATCATTTTACTGGGGGACCTTGTGCAGAACTCGTGGTGCTGGGCACTGCTGCTGCTGCGGCAGC
TGGCAACCTGACTTGTATCGTCGCGATCGGAAATGAGAACAGGGGCATCTTGAGCCCCTGCGGACGGTGC
CGACAGGTGCTTCTCGATCTGCATCCTGGGATCAAAGCCATAGTGAAGGACAGTGATGGACAGCCGACGG
CAGTTGGGATTCGTGAATTGCTGCCCTCTGGTTATGTGTGGGAGGGCTAAGCACAATTCGAGCTCGGTAC
CTTTAAGACCAATGACTTACAAGGCAGCTGTAGATCTTAGCCACTTTTTAAAAGAAAAGGGGGGACTGGA
AGGGCTAATTCACTCCCAACGAAGACAAGATCTGCTTTTTGCTTGTACTGGGTCTCTCTGGTTAGACCAG
ATCTGAGCCTGGGAGCTCTCTGGCTAACTAGGGAACCCACTGCTTAAGCCTCAATAAAGCTTGCCTTGAG
TGCTTCAAGTAGTGTGTGCCCGTCTGTTGTGTGACTCTGGTAACTAGAGATCCCTCAGACCCTTTTAGTC
AGTGTGGAAAATCTCTAGCAGTAGTAGTTCATGTCATCTTATTATTCAGTATTTATAACTTGCAAAGAAA
TGAATATCAGAGAGTGAGAGGAACTTGTTTATTGCAGCTTATAATGGTTACAAATAAAGCAATAGCATCA
CAAATTTCACAAATAAAGCATTTTTTTCACTGCATTCTAGTTGTGGTTTGTCCAAACTCATCAATGTATC
TTATCATGTCTGGCTCTAGCTATCCCGCCCCTAACTCCGCCCATCCCGCCCCTAACTCCGCCCAGTTCCG
CCCATTCTCCGCCCCATGGCTGACTAATTTTTTTTATTTATGCAGAGGCCGAGGCCGCCTCGGCCTCTGA
GCTATTCCAGAAGTAGTGAGGAGGCTTTTTTGGAGGCCTAGGGACGTACCCAATTCGCCCTATAGTGAGT
CGTATTACGCGCGCTCACTGGCCGTCGTTTTACAACGTCGTGACTGGGAAAACCCTGGCGTTACCCAACT
TAATCGCCTTGCAGCACATCCCCCTTTCGCCAGCTGGCGTAATAGCGAAGAGGCCCGCACCGATCGCCCT
TCCCAACAGTTGCGCAGCCTGAATGGCGAATGGG
[124 nt withheld, positions 6335-6458]
C
[91 nt withheld, positions 6460-6550]
A
[49 nt withheld, positions 6552-6600]
CCTTTGACGTTGGAGTCCACGTTCTTT
[37 nt withheld, positions 6628-6664]
ACCCTATCTCGGTCTATTCTTTTGATTTATAAGGGATTTTGCCGATTTCGGCCTATTGGTTAAAAAATGA
GCTGATTTAACAAAAATTTAACGCGAATTTTAACAAAATATTAACGCTTACAATTTAGGTGGCACTTTTC
GGGGAAATGTGCGCGGAACCCCTATTTGTTTATTTTTCTAAATACATTCAAATATGTATCCGCTCATGAG
ACAATAACCCTGATAAATGCTTCAATAATATTGAAAAAGGAAGAGTATGAGTATTCAACATTTCCGTGTC
GCCCTTATTCCCTTTTTTGCGGCATTTTGCCTTCCTGTTTTTGCTCACCCAGAAACGCTGGTGAAAGTAA
AAGATGCTGAAGATCAGTTGGGTGCACGAGTGGGTTACATCGAACTGGATCTCAACAGCGGTAAGATCCT
TGAGAGTTTTCGCCCCGAAGAACGTTTTCCAATGATGAGCACTTTTAAAGTTCTGCTATGTGGCGCGGTA
TTATCCCGTATTGACGCCGGGCAAGAGCAACTCGGTCGCCGCATACACTATTCTCAGAATGACTTGGTTG
AGTACTCACCAGTCACAGAAAAGCATCTTACGGATGGCATGACAGTAAGAGAATTATGCAGTGCTGCCAT
AACCATGAGTGATAACACTGCGGCCAACTTACTTCTGACAACGATCGGAGGACCGAAGGAGCTAACCGCT
TTTTTGCACAACATGGGGGATCATGTAACTCGCCTTGATCGTTGGGAACCGGAGCTGAATGAAGCCATAC
CAAACGACGAGCGTGACACCACGATGCCTGTAGCAATGGCAACAACGTTGCGCAAACTATTAACTGGCGA
ACTACTTACTCTAGCTTCCCGGCAACAATTAATAGACTGGATGGAGGCGGATAAAGTTGCAGGACCACTT
CTGCGCTCGGCCCTTCCGGCTGGCTGGTTTATTGCTGATAAATCTGGAGCCGGTGAGCGTGGGTCTCGCG
GTATCATTGCAGCACTGGGGCCAGATGGTAAGCCCTCCCGTATCGTAGTTATCTACACGACGGGGAGTCA
GGCAACTATGGATGAACGAAATAGACAGATCGCTGAGATAGGTGCCTCACTGATTAAGCATTGGTAACTG
TCAGACCAAGTTTACTCATATATACTTTAGATTGATTTAAAACTTCATTTTTAATTTAAAAGGATCTAGG
TGAAGATCCTTTTTGATAATCTCATGACCAAAATCCCTTAACGTGAGTTTTCGTTCCACTGAGCGTCAGA
CCCCGTAGAAAAGATCAAAGGATCTTCTTGAGATCCTTTTTTTCTGCGCGTAATCTGCTGCTTGCAAACA
AAAAAACCACCGCTACCAGCGGTGGTTTGTTTGCCGGATCAAGAGCTACCAACTCTTTTTCCGAAGGTAA
CTGGCTTCAGCAGAGCGCAGATACCAAATACTGTTCTTCTAGTGTAGCCGTAGTTAGGCCACCACTTCAA
GAACTCTGTAGCACCGCCTACATACCTCGCTCTGCTAATCCTGTTACCAGTGGCTGCTGCCAGTGGCGAT
AAGTCGTGTCTTACCGGGTTGGACTCAAGACGATAGTTACCGGATAAGGCGCAGCGGTCGGGCTGAACGG
GGGGTTCGTGCACACAGCCCAGCTTGGAGCGAACGACCTACACCGAACTGAGATACCTACAGCGTGAGCT
ATGAGAAAGCGCCACGCTTCCCGAAGGGAGAAAGGCGGACAGGTATCCGGTAAGCGGCAGGGTCGGAACA
GGAGAGCGCACGAGGGAGCTTCCAGGGGGAAACGCCTGGTATCTTTATAGTCCTGTCGGGTTTCGCCACC
TCTGACTTGAGCGTCGATTTTTGTGATGCTCGTCAGGGGGGCGGAGCCTATGGAAAAACGCCAGCAACGC
GGCCTTTTTACGGTTCCTGGCCTTTTGCTGGCCTTTTGCTCACATGTTCTTTCCTGCGTTATCCCCTGAT
TCTGTGGATAACCGTATTACCGCCTTTGAGTGAGCTGATACCGCTCGCCGCAGCCGAACGACCGAGCGCA
GCGAGTCAGTGAGCGAGGAAGCGGAAGAGCGCCCAATACGCAAACCGCCTCTCCCCGCGCGTTGGCCGAT
TCATTAATGCAGCTGGCACGACAGGTTTCCCGACTGGAAAGCGGGCAGTGAGCGCAACGCAATTAATGTG
AGTTAGCTCACTCATTAGGCACCCCAGGCTTTACACTTTATGCTTCCGGCTCGTATGTTGTGTGGAATTG
TGAGCGGATAACAATTTCACACAGGAAACAGCTATGACCATGATTACGCCAAGCGCGCAATTAACCCTCA
CTAAAGGGAACAAAAGCTGGAGCTGCAAGCTTAATGTAGTCTTATGCAATACTCTTGTAGTCTTGCAACA
TGGTAACGATGAGTTAGCAACATGCCTTACAAGGAGAGAAAAAGCACCGTGCATGCCGATTGGTGGAAGT
AAGGTGGTACGATCGTGCCTTATTAGGAAGGCAACAGACGGGTCTGACATGGATTGGACGAACCACTGAA
TTGCCGCATTGCAGAGATATTGTATTTAAGTGCCTAGCTCGATACATAAAC
